>Addgene plasmid #60265 | pENTR D-TOPO-C3_19 | depositor full sequence | sequence record 96528 | Full Sequence
CTTTCCTGCGTTATCCCCTGATTCTGTGGATAACCGTATTACCGCCTTTGAGTGAGCTGATACCGCTCGC
CGCAGCCGAACGACCGAGCGCAGCGAGTCAGTGAGCGAGGAAGCGGAAGAGCGCCCAATACGCAAACCGC
CTCTCCCCGCGCGTTGGCCGATTCATTAATGCAGCTGGCACGACAGGTTTCCCGACTGGAAAGCGGGCAG
TGAGCGCAACGCAATTAATACGCGTACCGCTAGCCAGGAAGAGTTTGTAGAAACGCAAAAAGGCCATCCG
TCAGGATGGCCTTCTGCTTAGTTTGATGCCTGGCAGTTTATGGCGGGCGTCCTGCCCGCCACCCTCCGGG
CCGTTGCTTCACAACGTTCAAATCCGCTCCCGGCGGATTTGTCCTACTCAGGAGAGCGTTCACCGACAAA
CAACAGATAAAACGAAAGGCCCAGTCTTCCGACTGAGCCTTTCGTTTTATTTGATGCCTGGCAGTTCCCT
ACTCTCGCGTTAACGCTAGCATGGATGTTTTCCCAGTCACGACGTTGTAAAACGACGGCCAGTCTTAAGC
TCGGGCCCCAAATAATGATTTTATTTTGACTGATAGTGACCTGTTCGTTGCAACAAATTGATGAGCAATG
CTTTTTTATAATGCCAACTTTGTACAAAAAAGCAGGCTCCGCGGCCGCCCCCTTCACCAATCATCCCTCC
ACAAGAGTAATGTTTTATTTATTTAAAAAATACTCAGTTAAAAAAAAAATTAAAAAGCTCTCTGGTATTG
CCTGAACATGCTCAAGGGATTTATACTTACAGCCAGTTACCTTCCTTTTAAATATCTGGTGAATGTTACA
GGGTGACAAGAAGCAATTTAAATGATAATTCGGAAATACCATAGTAGGTTTCATTAGAATTATCACTAGT
ACATCACAAAATGATTTCATATTTTTTTAATTCCTAAGATTTAGTTCCATCACACAAAAATGCATTTCAA
TAAACATTAGCTTAAAACTTAAATATGAAGCATAATGACTTTTTTAGGGAAGAAGGGAATAGGGCTTTGA
ATATAACTCTAGATCCTCAAGAGAAAGACCACTGGGCCAAACTGGATCCTAAATAAAGTTAAGGAAGTAA
TTAAATGTGCAGCAACAGTGACATCTAGTGTTAACAACTGCAAGTCAATTAGATTACCATTAAATCCTCT
TAAGTGCTAAAAAACAACTATTCAAAGCTTTTCTTCTTTAAAAACAAACAGATCTTGTGCATTTTTATCT
AAAAACTACCCAAAATCAAAATGGTTCCACAGGTTTCTTTTCAGGCATAACAAAAAAGCTGTTTTTTAAA
GACAAAAACAAATTAGAGGTTAAACATAAAACTAAAGACCAAAAGTAAAAAGCACTGTTTATTTCTTGTG
GTTAACACATATAGGTGCTCCTCTTAGTACAAGAGTTTAATGCAAAGGTAATGTGAGAGATGTTCTAATG
AGAGGATCATAAACATTTAAACTTCCACCTATAAAATTAAAGATATTATACAAGCTAGGATAATATATAC
AAGTAAAGTTAAGACATTTCAGGACTACTTAAAGAAGATGCAATTAAAAAAAAAAAAACAAAAAAAACAC
TAGCTTTTGCATGGAGAAACAAGCTCTACATTTCACCCCTTGCTACCTTGCAAGGGTGGGCGCGCCGACC
CAGCTTTCTTGTACAAAGTTGGCATTATAAGAAAGCATTGCTTATCAATTTGTTGCAACGAACAGGTCAC
TATCAGTCAAAATAAAATCATTATTTGCCATCCAGCTGATATCCCCTATAGTGAGTCGTATTACATGGTC
ATAGCTGTTTCCTGGCAGCTCTGGCCCGTGTCTCAAAATCTCTGATGTTACATTGCACAAGATAAAAATA
TATCATCATGAACAATAAAACTGTCTGCTTACATAAACAGTAATACAAGGGGTGTTATGAGCCATATTCA
ACGGGAAACGTCGAGGCCGCGATTAAATTCCAACATGGATGCTGATTTATATGGGTATAAATGGGCTCGC
GATAATGTCGGGCAATCAGGTGCGACAATCTATCGCTTGTATGGGAAGCCCGATGCGCCAGAGTTGTTTC
TGAAACATGGCAAAGGTAGCGTTGCCAATGATGTTACAGATGAGATGGTCAGACTAAACTGGCTGACGGA
ATTTATGCCTCTTCCGACCATCAAGCATTTTATCCGTACTCCTGATGATGCATGGTTACTCACCACTGCG
ATCCCCGGAAAAACAGCATTCCAGGTATTAGAAGAATATCCTGATTCAGGTGAAAATATTGTTGATGCGC
TGGCAGTGTTCCTGCGCCGGTTGCATTCGATTCCTGTTTGTAATTGTCCTTTTAACAGCGATCGCGTATT
TCGTCTCGCTCAGGCGCAATCACGAATGAATAACGGTTTGGTTGATGCGAGTGATTTTGATGACGAGCGT
AATGGCTGGCCTGTTGAACAAGTCTGGAAAGAAATGCATAAACTTTTGCCATTCTCACCGGATTCAGTCG
TCACTCATGGTGATTTCTCACTTGATAACCTTATTTTTGACGAGGGGAAATTAATAGGTTGTATTGATGT
TGGACGAGTCGGAATCGCAGACCGATACCAGGATCTTGCCATCCTATGGAACTGCCTCGGTGAGTTTTCT
CCTTCATTACAGAAACGGCTTTTTCAAAAATATGGTATTGATAATCCTGATATGAATAAATTGCAGTTTC
ATTTGATGCTCGATGAGTTTTTCTAATCAGAATTGGTTAATTGGTTGTAACACTGGCAGAGCATTACGCT
GACTTGACGGGACGGCGCAAGCTCATGACCAAAATCCCTTAACGTGAGTTACGCGTCGTTCCACTGAGCG
TCAGACCCCGTAGAAAAGATCAAAGGATCTTCTTGAGATCCTTTTTTTCTGCGCGTAATCTGCTGCTTGC
AAACAAAAAAACCACCGCTACCAGCGGTGGTTTGTTTGCCGGATCAAGAGCTACCAACTCTTTTTCCGAA
GGTAACTGGCTTCAGCAGAGCGCAGATACCAAATACTGTCCTTCTAGTGTAGCCGTAGTTAGGCCACCAC
TTCAAGAACTCTGTAGCACCGCCTACATACCTCGCTCTGCTAATCCTGTTACCAGTGGCTGCTGCCAGTG
GCGATAAGTCGTGTCTTACCGGGTTGGACTCAAGACGATAGTTACCGGATAAGGCGCAGCGGTCGGGCTG
AACGGGGGGTTCGTGCACACAGCCCAGCTTGGAGCGAACGACCTACACCGAACTGAGATACCTACAGCGT
GAGCATTGAGAAAGCGCCACGCTTCCCGAAGGGAGAAAGGCGGACAGGTATCCGGTAAGCGGCAGGGTCG
GAACAGGAGAGCGCACGAGGGAGCTTCCAGGGGGAAACGCCTGGTATCTTTATAGTCCTGTCGGGTTTCG
CCACCTCTGACTTGAGCGTCGATTTTTGTGATGCTCGTCAGGGGGGCGGAGCCTATGGAAAAACGCCAGC
AACGCGGCCTTTTTACGGTTCCTGGCCTTTTGCTGGCCTTTTGCTCACATGTT
Features (pLannotate 1.2.2; 9 found; start..end, strand, type, name):
    121..213     +  CDS            lacI (fragment): lac repressor; lacI; The lac repressor binds to the lac operator to inhibit transcription in E. coli. This inhibition can be relieved by adding lactose or isopropyl-β-D-thiogalactopyranoside (IPTG).
    268..295     -  terminator     rrnB T2 terminator: transcription terminator T2 from the E. coli rrnB gene
    427..470     +  terminator     rrnB T1 terminator: Escherichia coli rrnB; transcription terminator T1 from the E. coli rrnB gene
    517..553     -  CDS            lacZα (fragment): LacZα fragment of β-galactosidase; lacZ fragment
    569..668     +  protein_bind   attL1: mutant version of attL; recombination site for the Gateway® LR reaction LR Clonase™
   1678..1777    -  protein_bind   attL2: mutant version of attL; recombination site for the Gateway® LR reaction LR Clonase™
   1795..1813    -  promoter       T7 promoter: promoter for bacteriophage T7 RNA polymerase
   1947..2756    +  CDS            KanR: aminoglycoside phosphotransferase; aph(3')-Ia; confers resistance to kanamycin in bacteria or G418 (Geneticin®) in eukaryotes
   2903..3491    +  rep_origin     ori: high-copy-number ColE1/pMB1/pBR322/pUC origin of replication
