[The description below was written by a language model from this plasmid's Addgene catalogue record and pLannotate feature annotations shown in this document.]
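Description:
pENTR D-TOPO-C3_19 is a Gateway entry clone built on the commercial pENTR/D-TOPO backbone, carrying a human genomic fragment described as a pancreatic islet active enhancer at the THADA locus. It is a small bacterial plasmid of about 3.55 kb, maintained in E. coli through a high-copy ColE1/pUC-type origin and selected with kanamycin via an aminoglycoside phosphotransferase (KanR) gene. The enhancer fragment was amplified from human chromosome 2 (roughly 1 kb, with coordinates recorded against the hg18 assembly) and inserted by directional TOPO cloning. In the annotated sequence, the unannotated interval of about 1 kb between the attL1 and attL2 sites corresponds to this insert.

The construct has no promoter or reporter for testing the enhancer and serves purely as a shuttle. The flanking attL1 and attL2 sites allow an LR Clonase reaction to transfer the fragment in a defined orientation into any attR-containing destination vector. The record names a Gateway-adapted pGL4.23 plasmid as an example, which would typically place the element next to a minimal promoter and luciferase reporter for enhancer activity assays. Upstream of attL1, rrnB T1 and T2 transcription terminators insulate the insert from read-through transcription originating in the backbone, and a T7 promoter lies just beyond attL2. The short lacI and lacZα fragments detected by annotation are backbone remnants with no functional role, and M13 forward and reverse priming sites are used for sequence verification of the insert. The plasmid belongs to a study of islet enhancer clusters enriched in type 2 diabetes risk-associated variants.
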