Addgene plasmid #60265: pENTR D-TOPO-C3_19
Purpose: This plasmid contains a human pancreatic islet active enhancer, which can be shuttled into a Gateway destination vector, such as pGL4.23-Gateway.
Depositing lab: Jorge Ferrer. Depositing organization: Imperial College London. Publication: Pancreatic islet enhancer clusters enriched in type 2 diabetes risk-associated variants. Pasquali L, Gaulton KJ, Rodriguez-Segui SA, Mularoni L, Miguel-Escalada I, Akerman I, Tena JJ, Moran I, Gomez-Marin C, van de Bunt M, Ponsa-Cobas J, Castro N, Nammo T, Cebola I, Garcia-Hurtado J, Maestro MA, Pattou F, Piemonti L, Berney T, Gloyn AL, Ravassard P, Gomez-Skarmeta JL, Muller F, McCarthy MI, Ferrer J. Nat Genet. 2014 Feb;46(2):136-43. doi: 10.1038/ng.2870. Epub 2014 Jan 12. PubMed 24413736.
Backbone
  Vector backbone: pENTR/D-TOPO
  Backbone manufacturer: Invitrogen
  Backbone size w/o insert (bp): 2580
  Vector type: Entry Vector
Growth in bacteria
  Bacterial resistance: Kanamycin, 50 μg/mL
  Growth temperature: 37°C
  Growth strain: DH5alpha
  Copy number: Unknown
Gene/Insert
  Gene/Insert name: THADA enhancer (alt name: THADA)
  Species: H. sapiens (human)
  Entrez Gene: THADA (a.k.a. ARMC13, GITA, Trm732)
  Cloning method: TOPO Cloning
  Sequencing primers: 5′ M13 Fw; 3′ M13 Rev
Terms and licenses: Academic/Nonprofit Terms; Industry Terms: Not Available to Industry
Depositor comments: chromosome : chr2; start: 43564683 end: 43565659 (genomic position corresponds to the version of the human genome hg18) Fw primer used for cloning: CACCAATCATCCCTCCACAAGAGT Rv primer used for cloning: GCAAGGTAGCAAGGGGTGAAATG
How to cite: pENTR D-TOPO-C3_19 was a gift from Jorge Ferrer (Addgene plasmid # 60265 ; http://n2t.net/addgene:60265 ; RRID:Addgene_60265)
